>Addgene plasmid #39359 | TAL2001 | depositor partial sequence | sequence record 49661 | TAL2001 sequence 824 bps
GAACCTGACCCCAGACCAGGTAGTCGCAATCGCGAACAATAATGGGGGAAAGCAAGCCCTGGAAACCGTG
CAAAGGTTGTTGCCGGTCCTTTGTCAAGACCACGGCCTTACACCGGAGCAAGTCGTGGCCATTGCAAGCA
ACATCGGTGGCAAACAGGCTCTTGAGACGGTTCAGAGACTTCTCCCAGTTCTCTGTCAAGCCCACGGGCT
GACTCCCGATCAAGTTGTAGCGATTGCGTCGAACATTGGAGGGAAACAAGCATTGGAGACTGTCCAACGG
CTCCTTCCCGTGTTGTGTCAAGCCCACGGTTTGACGCCTGCACAAGTGGTCGCCATCGCCAGCCATGATG
GCGGTAAGCAGGCGCTGGAAACAGTACAGCGCCTGCTGCCTGTACTGTGCCAGGATCATGGACTGACCCC
AGACCAGGTAGTCGCAATCGCGTCGAACATTGGGGGAAAGCAAGCCCTGGAAACCGTGCAAAGGTTGTTG
CCGGTCCTTTGTCAAGACCACGGCCTTACACCGGAGCAAGTCGTGGCCATTGCAAATAATAACGGTGGCA
AACAGGCTCTTGAGACGGTTCAGAGACTTCTCCCAGTTCTCTGTCAAGCCCACGGGCTGACTCCCGATCA
AGTTGTAGCGATTGCGTCGCATGACGGAGGGAAACAAGCATTGGAGACTGTCCAACGGCTCCTTCCCGTG
TTGTGTCAAGCCCACGGTTTGACGCCTGCACAAGTGGTCGCCATCGCCTCGAATGGCGGCGGTAAGCAGG
CGCTGGAAACAGTACAGCGCCTGCTGCCTGTACTGTGCCAGGATCATGGACTGA
