>Addgene plasmid #39359 | TAL2001 | addgene partial sequence | sequence record 52688 | JDS-TALEN-F 5'-TAGGGGTCGGTAAACAGTGG-3'
ACTGTGGCGGGTGAGCTTAGGGGGCCTCCGCTCCAGCTCGACACCGGGCAGCTGCTGAAGATCGCGAAGA
GAGGGGGAGTAACAGCGGTAGAGGCAGTGCACGCCTGGCGCAATGCGCTCACCGGGGCCCCCTTGAACCT
GACCCCAGACCAGGTAGTCGCAATCGCGAACAATAATGGGGGAAAGCAAGCCCTGGAAACCGTGCAAAGG
TTGTTGCCGGTCCTTTGTCAAGACCACGGCCTTACACCGGAGCAAGTCGTGGCCATTGCAAGCAACATCG
GTGGCAAACAGGCTCTTGAGACGGTTCAGAGACTTCTCCCAGTTCTCTGTCAAGCCCACGGGCTGACTCC
CGATCAAGTTGTAGCGATTGCGTCGAACATTGGAGGGAAACAAGCATTGGAGACTGTCCAACGGCTCCTT
CCCGTGTTGTGTCAAGCCCACGGTTTGACGCCTGCACAAGTGGTCGCCATCGCCAGCCATGATGGCGGTA
AGCAGGCGCTGGAAACAGTACAGCGCCTGCTGCCTGTACTGTGCCAGGATCATGGACTGACCCCAGACCA
GGTAGTCGCAATCGCGTCGAACATTGGGGGAAAGCAAGCCCTGGAAACCGTGCAAAGGTTGTTGCCGGTC
CTTTGTCAAGACCACGGCCTTACACCGGAGCAAGTCGTGGCCATTGCAAATAATAACGGTGGCAAACAGG
CTCTTGAGACGGTTCAGAGACTTCTCCCAGTTCTCTGTCAAGCCCACGGGCTGACTCCCGATCAAGTTGT
AGCGATTGCGTCGCATGACGGAGGGAAACAAGCATTGGAGACTGTCCAACGGCTCCTTCCCGTGTTGTGT
CAAGCCCACGGTTTGACGCCTGCACAAGTGGTCGCCATCGCCTCGAATGGCGGCGG
