[The description below was written by a language model from this plasmid's Addgene catalogue record.]
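Description:
TAL2001 is a mammalian expression plasmid encoding the right-hand monomer of a TALEN pair directed against the eGFP reporter gene (insert name eGFP-TALEN-01-Right). It is built on the JDS71 backbone, a roughly 6.4 kb TALEN expression vector, into which an 824 bp array of TAL effector repeats was cloned through BsmBI sites. BsmBI is a type IIS enzyme, and both sites were destroyed in the cloning, leaving the repeat array fused in frame with the backbone-encoded flanking sequences. The plasmid is maintained at high copy in E. coli under ampicillin selection. The record gives no feature table, so the replication origin and other backbone elements are not specified.

Expression is driven by the CMV promoter for strong transcription in mammalian cells, and the vector type also lists T7, indicating a T7 promoter that would allow in vitro transcription of the nuclease mRNA. The backbone supplies an N-terminal 3X FLAG tag for detection and a C-terminal wild-type FokI nuclease domain. Because FokI cleaves only as a dimer, this construct is meant to be co-delivered with the matching left TALEN, so that the two monomers bind adjacent half-sites and create a double-strand break in the intervening spacer. The repeat array is short and recognises a correspondingly short target site noted by the depositor.

The plasmid comes from a collection associated with the FLASH method for high-throughput TALEN assembly, where eGFP-targeted nucleases would typically be used to measure activity through disruption of the reporter. The catalogue lists the insert species as human, although the target is eGFP. The depositor cautions that the repetitive TAL array is prone to recombination and recommends verifying the plasmid before use.
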