Addgene plasmid #39359: TAL2001
Depositing lab: Keith Joung. Depositing organization: Massachusetts General Hospital. Publication: FLASH assembly of TALENs for high-throughput genome editing. Reyon D, Tsai SQ, Khayter C, Foden JA, Sander JD, Joung JK. Nat Biotechnol. 2012 Apr 8. doi: 10.1038/nbt.2170. PubMed 22484455.
Backbone
  Vector backbone: JDS71
  Backbone manufacturer: Joung lab (Addgene Plasmid # 32287)
  Backbone size w/o insert (bp): 6447
  Vector type: Mammalian Expression ; T7
Growth in bacteria
  Bacterial resistance: Ampicillin, 100 μg/mL
  Growth temperature: 37°C
  Growth strain: XL1 Blue
  Copy number: High Copy
Gene/Insert
  Gene/Insert name: eGFP-TALEN-01-Right
  Species: H. sapiens (human)
  Insert size (bp): 824
  Promoter: CMV
  Tag / fusion protein: 3X Flag (N terminal on backbone); WT FOKI (C terminal on backbone)
  Cloning method: Restriction Enzyme; 5′ cloning site BsmBI (destroyed during cloning); 3′ cloning site BsmBI (destroyed during cloning)
  Sequencing primers: 5′ CMV-F
Terms and licenses: Academic/Nonprofit Terms; Industry Terms: Not Available to Industry
Depositor comments: Target binding site: TGAACAGCTC To reduce the chance of recombination in this plasmid, do not grow in liquid culture for more than 12-14 hours. It is strongly recommended that users perform a diagnostic digest to verify this plasmid prior to use. For example, a double digest of the plasmid with BamHI and KpnI should result in two bands at 1.5kb and 5.8kb
How to cite: TAL2001 was a gift from Keith Joung (Addgene plasmid # 39359 ; http://n2t.net/addgene:39359 ; RRID:Addgene_39359)
